Addgene plasmid #108384: xCas9 3.6
Purpose: Mammalian expression vector for xCas9 3.6
Depositing lab: David Liu. Depositing organization: Broad Institute. Publication: Evolved Cas9 variants with broad PAM compatibility and high DNA specificity. Hu JH, Miller SM, Geurts MH, Tang W, Chen L, Sun N, Zeina CM, Gao X, Rees HA, Lin Z, Liu DR. Nature. 2018 Feb 28. pii: nature26155. doi: 10.1038/nature26155. PubMed 29512652.
Backbone
  Vector backbone: pCMV
  Vector type: Mammalian Expression
Growth in bacteria
  Bacterial resistance: Ampicillin, 100 μg/mL
  Growth temperature: 37°C
  Growth strain: Mach1
  Copy number: High Copy
Gene/Insert
  Gene/Insert name: xCas9 3.6
  Species: Synthetic
  Insert size (bp): 4140
  Mutation: E108G, S217A, A262T, S409I, E480K, E543D, M694I, E1219V
  Tag / fusion protein: NLS (N terminal on insert)
  Cloning method: Gibson Cloning
  Sequencing primers: 5′ CMV Forward
Terms and licenses: Academic/Nonprofit Terms; Industry Terms: Not Available to Industry
How to cite: xCas9 3.6 was a gift from David Liu (Addgene plasmid # 108384 ; http://n2t.net/addgene:108384 ; RRID:Addgene_108384)
