[The description below was written by a language model from this plasmid's Addgene catalogue record and pLannotate feature annotations shown in this document.]
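Description:
xCas9 3.6 is a mammalian expression plasmid built on a pCMV backbone that encodes an evolved variant of Streptococcus pyogenes Cas9 with broadened PAM compatibility. The sequenced record is about 9.6 kb. It is propagated in E. coli as a high-copy plasmid through a ColE1/pUC-type origin and selected with ampicillin via the β-lactamase gene and its native promoter. An f1 phage origin is also present, along with residual lac promoter/operator, CAP site, lacI and bom fragments that are backbone remnants rather than functional parts of the design.

The payload is a synthetic Cas9 open reading frame of roughly 4.1 kb carrying eight substitutions relative to the wild-type enzyme (E108G, S217A, A262T, S409I, E480K, E543D, M694I and E1219V), fused to a nuclear localization signal listed as N-terminal on the insert. Transcription is driven by the human cytomegalovirus immediate early enhancer and promoter. An HSV thymidine kinase polyadenylation signal lies downstream of the coding sequence, followed by a short fragment of the bGH poly(A) signal in the reverse orientation. A separate cassette places a neomycin/kanamycin phosphotransferase gene under the SV40 enhancer/early promoter with an SV40 poly(A) signal, which could in principle allow G418 selection in mammalian cells. A partial ble sequence follows it. No guide RNA cassette is annotated, so a guide would have to be supplied from another construct.

The plasmid is intended for expressing the nuclease-active xCas9 3.6 in mammalian cells, where it makes RNA-guided double-strand breaks and allows genome editing at target sites with a wider range of PAM sequences than standard SpCas9.
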