Features (pLannotate 1.2.2; 18 found; start..end, strand, type, name):
     50..429     +  enhancer       CMV enhancer: human cytomegalovirus immediate early enhancer
    430..633     +  promoter       CMV promoter: human cytomegalovirus (CMV) immediate early promoter
    748..4851    +  CDS            xCas9-3.6: Streptococcus pyogenes Cas9 mutant with broad PAM compatibility (Hu et al., 2018) generates RNA-guided double strand breaks in DNA
   4983..5031    +  polyA_signal   HSV TK poly(A) signal: herpes simplex virus thymidine kinase polyadenylation signal (Cole and Stacy, 1985)
   5122..5138    -  polyA_signal   bGH poly(A) signal (fragment): bovine growth hormone polyadenylation signal
   5233..5661    +  rep_origin     f1 ori (sequence partly withheld): f1 bacteriophage origin of replication; arrow indicates direction of (+) strand synthesis
   5675..6004    +  promoter       SV40 promoter: SV40 enhancer and early promoter
   6071..6862    +  CDS            neo: KKA2_KLEPN - Also known as kan, nptII. Experimental evidence at protein level: Swiss-Prot protein existence level 1. Resistance to kanamycin, neomycin, paromomycin, ribostamycin, butirosin and gentamicin B. From Klebsiella pneumoniae.
   6888..7046    +  CDS            ble (fragment): BLE_KLEPN - Experimental evidence at protein level: Swiss-Prot protein existence level 1. Binding protein with a strong affinity to the bleomycin family of antibiotics. Binds to CL990; an antimitotic-antibiotic compound. From Klebsiella pneumoniae.
   7041..7162    +  polyA_signal   SV40 poly(A) signal: SV40 polyadenylation signal
   7235..7251    -  protein_bind   lac operator: The lac repressor binds to the lac operator to inhibit transcription in E. coli. This inhibition can be relieved by adding lactose or isopropyl-β-D-thiogalactopyranoside (IPTG). lac repressor encoded by lacI
   7259..7289    -  promoter       lac promoter: promoter for the E. coli lac operon
   7304..7325    -  protein_bind   CAP binding site: CAP binding activates transcription in the presence of cAMP. E. coli catabolite activator protein
   7338..7430    -  CDS            lacI (fragment): lac repressor; lacI; The lac repressor binds to the lac operator to inhibit transcription in E. coli. This inhibition can be relieved by adding lactose or isopropyl-β-D-thiogalactopyranoside (IPTG).
   7613..8201    -  rep_origin     ori: high-copy-number ColE1/pMB1/pBR322/pUC origin of replication
   8372..9232    -  CDS            AmpR: β-lactamase; bla; confers resistance to ampicillin, carbenicillin, and related antibiotics
   9233..9337    -  promoter       AmpR promoter: bla
   9396..9448    -  misc_feature   bom (fragment): basis of mobility region from pBR322
>Addgene plasmid #108384 | xCas9 3.6 | addgene full sequence | sequence record 207176 | Addgene NGS Result
GTTAGGCGTTTTGCGCTGCTTCGCGATGTACGGGCCAGATATACGCGTTGACATTGATTATTGACTAGTT
ATTAATAGTAATCAATTACGGGGTCATTAGTTCATAGCCCATATATGGAGTTCCGCGTTACATAACTTAC
GGTAAATGGCCCGCCTGGCTGACCGCCCAACGACCCCCGCCCATTGACGTCAATAATGACGTATGTTCCC
ATAGTAACGCCAATAGGGACTTTCCATTGACGTCAATGGGTGGAGTATTTACGGTAAACTGCCCACTTGG
CAGTACATCAAGTGTATCATATGCCAAGTACGCCCCCTATTGACGTCAATGACGGTAAATGGCCCGCCTG
GCATTATGCCCAGTACATGACCTTATGGGACTTTCCTACTTGGCAGTACATCTACGTATTAGTCATCGCT
ATTACCATGGTGATGCGGTTTTGGCAGTACATCAATGGGCGTGGATAGCGGTTTGACTCACGGGGATTTC
CAAGTCTCCACCCCATTGACGTCAATGGGAGTTTGTTTTGGCACCAAAATCAACGGGACTTTCCAAAATG
TCGTAACAACTCCGCCCCATTGACGCAAATGGGCGGTAGGCGTGTACGGTGGGAGGTCTATATAAGCAGA
GCTCGTTTAGTGAACCGTCAGATCGCCTGGAGACGCCATCCACGCTGTTTTGACCTCCATAGAAGACACC
GGGACCGATCCAGCCTCCGGACTCTAGAGGATCGAACCCTTGCCACCATGGACAAGAAGTACTCCATTGG
GCTCGATATCGGCACAAACAGCGTCGGCTGGGCCGTCATTACGGACGAGTACAAGGTGCCGAGCAAAAAA
TTCAAAGTTCTGGGCAATACCGATCGCCACAGCATAAAGAAGAACCTCATTGGCGCCCTCCTGTTCGACT
CCGGGGAGACGGCCGAAGCCACGCGGCTCAAAAGAACAGCACGGCGCAGATATACCCGCAGAAAGAATCG
GATCTGCTACCTGCAGGAGATCTTTAGTAATGAGATGGCTAAGGTGGATGACTCTTTCTTCCATAGGCTG
GAGGAGTCCTTTTTGGTGGGGGAGGATAAAAAGCACGAGCGCCACCCAATCTTTGGCAATATCGTGGACG
AGGTGGCGTACCATGAAAAGTACCCAACCATATATCATCTGAGGAAGAAGCTTGTAGACAGTACTGATAA
GGCTGACTTGCGGTTGATCTATCTCGCGCTGGCGCATATGATCAAATTTCGGGGACACTTCCTCATCGAG
GGGGACCTGAACCCAGACAACAGCGATGTCGACAAACTCTTTATCCAACTGGTTCAGACTTACAATCAGC
TTTTCGAAGAGAACCCGATCAACGCATCCGGAGTTGACGCCAAAGCAATCCTGAGCGCTAGGCTGGCCAA
ATCCCGGCGGCTCGAAAACCTCATCGCACAGCTCCCTGGGGAGAAGAAGAACGGCCTGTTTGGTAATCTT
ATCGCCCTGTCCCTCGGGCTGACCCCCAACTTTAAATCTAACTTCGACCTGGCCGAAGATACCAAGCTTC
AACTGAGCAAAGACACCTACGATGATGATCTCGACAATCTGCTGGCCCAGATCGGCGACCAGTACGCAGA
CCTTTTTTTGGCGGCAAAGAACCTGTCAGACGCCATTCTGCTGAGTGATATTCTGCGAGTGAACACGGAG
ATCACCAAAGCTCCGCTGAGCGCTAGTATGATCAAGCGCTATGATGAGCACCACCAAGACTTGACTTTGC
TGAAGGCCCTTGTCAGACAGCAACTGCCTGAGAAGTACAAGGAAATTTTCTTCGATCAGTCTAAAAATGG
CTACGCCGGATACATTGACGGCGGAGCAAGCCAGGAGGAATTTTACAAATTTATTAAGCCCATCTTGGAA
AAAATGGACGGCACCGAGGAGCTGCTGGTAAAGCTTAACAGAGAAGATCTGTTGCGCAAACAGCGCACTT
TCGACAATGGAATCATCCCCCACCAGATTCACCTGGGCGAACTGCACGCTATCCTCAGGCGGCAAGAGGA
TTTCTACCCCTTTTTGAAAGATAACAGGGAAAAGATTGAGAAAATCCTCACATTTCGGATACCCTACTAT
GTAGGCCCCCTCGCCCGGGGAAATTCCAGATTCGCGTGGATGACTCGCAAATCAGAAGAGACCATCACTC
CCTGGAACTTCGAGAAAGTCGTGGATAAGGGGGCCTCTGCCCAGTCCTTCATCGAAAGGATGACTAACTT
TGATAAAAATCTGCCTAACGAAAAGGTGCTTCCTAAACACTCTCTGCTGTACGAGTACTTCACAGTTTAT
AACGAGCTCACCAAGGTCAAATACGTCACAGAAGGGATGAGAAAGCCAGCATTCCTGTCTGGAGATCAGA
AGAAAGCTATTGTGGACCTCCTCTTCAAGACGAACCGGAAAGTTACCGTGAAACAGCTCAAAGAAGACTA
TTTCAAAAAGATTGAATGTTTCGACTCTGTTGAAATCAGCGGAGTGGAGGATCGCTTCAACGCATCCCTG
GGAACGTATCACGATCTCCTGAAAATCATTAAAGACAAGGACTTCCTGGACAATGAGGAGAACGAGGACA
TTCTTGAGGACATTGTCCTCACCCTTACGTTGTTTGAAGATAGGGAGATGATTGAAGAACGCTTGAAAAC
TTACGCTCATCTCTTCGACGACAAAGTCATGAAGCAGCTCAAAAGGCGCCGATATACAGGATGGGGGCGG
CTGTCAAGAAAACTGATCAATGGGATCCGAGACAAGCAGAGTGGAAAGACAATCCTGGATTTTCTTAAGT
CCGATGGATTTGCCAACCGGAACTTCATTCAGTTGATCCATGATGACTCTCTCACCTTTAAGGAGGACAT
CCAGAAAGCACAAGTTTCTGGCCAGGGGGACAGTCTTCACGAGCACATCGCTAATCTTGCAGGTAGCCCA
GCTATCAAAAAGGGAATACTGCAGACCGTTAAGGTCGTGGATGAACTCGTCAAAGTAATGGGAAGGCATA
AGCCCGAGAATATCGTTATCGAGATGGCCCGAGAGAACCAAACCACCCAGAAGGGACAGAAGAACAGTAG
GGAAAGGATGAAGAGGATTGAAGAGGGTATAAAAGAACTGGGGTCCCAAATCCTTAAGGAACACCCAGTT
GAAAACACCCAGCTTCAGAATGAGAAGCTCTACCTGTACTACCTGCAGAACGGCAGGGACATGTACGTGG
ATCAGGAACTGGACATCAATCGGCTCTCCGACTACGACGTGGACCATATCGTGCCCCAGTCTTTTCTCAA
AGATGATTCTATTGATAATAAAGTGTTGACAAGATCCGATAAAAACAGAGGGAAGAGTGATAACGTCCCC
TCAGAAGAAGTTGTCAAGAAAATGAAAAATTATTGGCGGCAGCTGCTGAACGCCAAACTGATCACACAAC
GGAAGTTCGATAATCTGACTAAGGCTGAACGAGGTGGCCTGTCTGAGTTGGATAAAGCCGGTTTCATCAA
AAGGCAGCTTGTTGAGACACGCCAGATCACCAAGCACGTGGCCCAAATTCTCGATTCACGCATGAACACC
AAGTACGATGAAAATGACAAACTGATTCGAGAGGTGAAAGTTATTACTCTGAAGTCTAAGCTGGTCTCAG
ATTTCAGAAAGGACTTTCAGTTTTATAAGGTGAGAGAGATCAACAATTACCACCATGCGCATGATGCCTA
CCTGAATGCAGTGGTAGGCACTGCACTTATCAAAAAATATCCCAAGCTTGAATCTGAATTTGTTTACGGA
GACTATAAAGTGTACGATGTTAGGAAAATGATCGCAAAGTCTGAGCAGGAAATAGGCAAGGCCACCGCTA
AGTACTTCTTTTACAGCAATATTATGAATTTTTTCAAGACCGAGATTACACTGGCCAATGGAGAGATTCG
GAAGCGACCACTTATCGAAACAAACGGAGAAACAGGAGAAATCGTGTGGGACAAGGGTAGGGATTTCGCG
ACAGTCCGGAAGGTCCTGTCCATGCCGCAGGTGAACATCGTTAAAAAGACCGAAGTACAGACCGGAGGTT
TCTCCAAGGAAAGTATCCTCCCGAAAAGGAACAGCGACAAGCTGATCGCACGCAAAAAAGATTGGGACCC
CAAGAAATACGGCGGATTCGATTCTCCTACAGTCGCTTACAGTGTACTGGTTGTGGCCAAAGTGGAGAAA
GGGAAGTCTAAAAAACTCAAAAGCGTCAAGGAACTGCTGGGCATCACAATCATGGAGCGATCAAGCTTCG
AAAAAAACCCCATCGACTTTCTCGAGGCGAAAGGATATAAAGAGGTCAAAAAAGACCTCATCATTAAGCT
TCCCAAGTACTCTCTCTTTGAGCTTGAAAACGGCCGGAAACGAATGCTCGCTAGTGCGGGCGTGCTGCAG
AAAGGTAACGAGCTGGCACTGCCCTCTAAATACGTTAATTTCTTGTATCTGGCCAGCCACTATGAAAAGC
TCAAGGGGTCTCCCGAAGATAATGAGCAGAAGCAGCTGTTCGTGGAACAACACAAACACTACCTTGATGA
GATCATCGAGCAAATAAGCGAATTCTCCAAAAGAGTGATCCTCGCCGACGCTAACCTCGATAAGGTGCTT
TCTGCTTACAATAAGCACAGGGATAAGCCCATCAGGGAGCAGGCAGAAAACATTATCCACTTGTTTACTC
TGACCAACTTGGGCGCGCCTGCAGCCTTCAAGTACTTCGACACTACCATAGACAGAAAGCGGTACACCTC
TACAAAGGAGGTCCTGGACGCCACACTGATTCATCAGTCAATTACGGGGCTTTATGAAACAAGAATCGAC
CTCTCTCAGCTCGGTGGAGACAGCAGGGCTGACCCCAAGAAGAAGAGGAAGGTGTGAAAGGGTTCGATCC
CTACCGGTTAGTAATGAGTTTAAACGGGGGAGGCTAACTGAAACACGGAAGGAGACAATACCGGAAGGAA
CCCGCGCTATGACGGCAATAAAAAGACAGAATAAAACGCACGGGTGTTGGGTCGTTTGTTCATAAACGCG
GGGTTCGGTCCCAGGGCTGGCACTCTGTCGATACCCCACCGAGACCCCATTGGGGCCAATACGCCCGCGT
TTCTTCCTTTTCCCCACCCCACCCCCCAAGTTCGGGTGAAGGCCCAGGGCTCGCAGCCAACGTCGGGGCG
GCAGGCCCTGCCATAGCAGATCTGCGCAGCTGGGGCTCTAGGGGGTATCCCC
[124 nt withheld, positions 5233-5356]
C
[91 nt withheld, positions 5358-5448]
A
[49 nt withheld, positions 5450-5498]
CCTTTGACGTTGGAGTCCACGTTCTTT
[37 nt withheld, positions 5526-5562]
ACCCTATCTCGGTCTATTCTTTTGATTTATAAGGGATTTTGCCGATTTCGGCCTATTGGTTAAAAAATGA
GCTGATTTAACAAAAATTTAACGCGAATTAATTCTGTGGAATGTGTGTCAGTTAGGGTGTGGAAAGTCCC
CAGGCTCCCCAGCAGGCAGAAGTATGCAAAGCATGCATCTCAATTAGTCAGCAACCAGGTGTGGAAAGTC
CCCAGGCTCCCCAGCAGGCAGAAGTATGCAAAGCATGCATCTCAATTAGTCAGCAACCATAGTCCCGCCC
CTAACTCCGCCCATCCCGCCCCTAACTCCGCCCAGTTCCGCCCATTCTCCGCCCCATGGCTGACTAATTT
TTTTTATTTATGCAGAGGCCGAGGCCGCCTCTGCCTCTGAGCTATTCCAGAAGTAGTGAGGAGGCTTTTT
TGGAGGCCTAGGCTTTTGCAAAAAGCTCCCGGGAGCTTGTATATCCATTTTCGGATCTGATCAAGAGACA
GGATGAGGATCGTTTCGCATGATTGAACAAGATGGATTGCACGCAGGTTCTCCGGCCGCTTGGGTGGAGA
GGCTATTCGGCTATGACTGGGCACAACAGACAATCGGCTGCTCTGATGCCGCCGTGTTCCGGCTGTCAGC
GCAGGGGCGCCCGGTTCTTTTTGTCAAGACCGACCTGTCCGGTGCCCTGAATGAACTGCAGGACGAGGCA
GCGCGGCTATCGTGGCTGGCCACGACGGGCGTTCCTTGCGCAGCTGTGCTCGACGTTGTCACTGAAGCGG
GAAGGGACTGGCTGCTATTGGGCGAAGTGCCGGGGCAGGATCTCCTGTCATCTCACCTTGCTCCTGCCGA
GAAAGTATCCATCATGGCTGATGCAATGCGGCGGCTGCATACGCTTGATCCGGCTACCTGCCCATTCGAC
CACCAAGCGAAACATCGCATCGAGCGAGCACGTACTCGGATGGAAGCCGGTCTTGTCGATCAGGATGATC
TGGACGAAGAGCATCAGGGGCTCGCGCCAGCCGAACTGTTCGCCAGGCTCAAGGCGCGCATGCCCGACGG
CGAGGATCTCGTCGTGACCCATGGCGATGCCTGCTTGCCGAATATCATGGTGGAAAATGGCCGCTTTTCT
GGATTCATCGACTGTGGCCGGCTGGGTGTGGCGGACCGCTATCAGGACATAGCGTTGGCTACCCGTGATA
TTGCTGAAGAGCTTGGCGGCGAATGGGCTGACCGCTTCCTCGTGCTTTACGGTATCGCCGCTCCCGATTC
GCAGCGCATCGCCTTCTATCGCCTTCTTGACGAGTTCTTCTGAGCGGGACTCTGGGGTTCGCGAAATGAC
CGACCAAGCGACGCCCAACCTGCCATCACGAGATTTCGATTCCACCGCCGCCTTCTATGAAAGGTTGGGC
TTCGGAATCGTTTTCCGGGACGCCGGCTGGATGATCCTCCAGCGCGGGGATCTCATGCTGGAGTTCTTCG
CCCACCCCAACTTGTTTATTGCAGCTTATAATGGTTACAAATAAAGCAATAGCATCACAAATTTCACAAA
TAAAGCATTTTTTTCACTGCATTCTAGTTGTGGTTTGTCCAAACTCATCAATGTATCTTATCATGTCTGT
ATACCGTCGACCTCTAGCTAGAGCTTGGCGTAATCATGGTCATAGCTGTTTCCTGTGTGAAATTGTTATC
CGCTCACAATTCCACACAACATACGAGCCGGAAGCATAAAGTGTAAAGCCTGGGGTGCCTAATGAGTGAG
CTAACTCACATTAATTGCGTTGCGCTCACTGCCCGCTTTCCAGTCGGGAAACCTGTCGTGCCAGCTGCAT
TAATGAATCGGCCAACGCGCGGGGAGAGGCGGTTTGCGTATTGGGCGCTCTTCCGCTTCCTCGCTCACTG
ACTCGCTGCGCTCGGTCGTTCGGCTGCGGCGAGCGGTATCAGCTCACTCAAAGGCGGTAATACGGTTATC
CACAGAATCAGGGGATAACGCAGGAAAGAACATGTGAGCAAAAGGCCAGCAAAAGGCCAGGAACCGTAAA
AAGGCCGCGTTGCTGGCGTTTTTCCATAGGCTCCGCCCCCCTGACGAGCATCACAAAAATCGACGCTCAA
GTCAGAGGTGGCGAAACCCGACAGGACTATAAAGATACCAGGCGTTTCCCCCTGGAAGCTCCCTCGTGCG
CTCTCCTGTTCCGACCCTGCCGCTTACCGGATACCTGTCCGCCTTTCTCCCTTCGGGAAGCGTGGCGCTT
TCTCATAGCTCACGCTGTAGGTATCTCAGTTCGGTGTAGGTCGTTCGCTCCAAGCTGGGCTGTGTGCACG
AACCCCCCGTTCAGCCCGACCGCTGCGCCTTATCCGGTAACTATCGTCTTGAGTCCAACCCGGTAAGACA
CGACTTATCGCCACTGGCAGCAGCCACTGGTAACAGGATTAGCAGAGCGAGGTATGTAGGCGGTGCTACA
GAGTTCTTGAAGTGGTGGCCTAACTACGGCTACACTAGAAGAACAGTATTTGGTATCTGCGCTCTGCTGA
AGCCAGTTACCTTCGGAAAAAGAGTTGGTAGCTCTTGATCCGGCAAACAAACCACCGCTGGTAGCGGTGG
TTTTTTTGTTTGCAAGCAGCAGATTACGCGCAGAAAAAAAGGATCTCAAGAAGATCCTTTGATCTTTTCT
ACGGGGTCTGACGCTCAGTGGAACGAAAACTCACGTTAAGGGATTTTGGTCATGAGATTATCAAAAAGGA
TCTTCACCTAGATCCTTTTAAATTAAAAATGAAGTTTTAAATCAATCTAAAGTATATATGAGTAAACTTG
GTCTGACAGTTACCAATGCTTAATCAGTGAGGCACCTATCTCAGCGATCTGTCTATTTCGTTCATCCATA
GTTGCCTGACTCCCCGTCGTGTAGATAACTACGATACGGGAGGGCTTACCATCTGGCCCCAGTGCTGCAA
TGATACCGCGAGACCCACGCTCACCGGCTCCAGATTTATCAGCAATAAACCAGCCAGCCGGAAGGGCCGA
GCGCAGAAGTGGTCCTGCAACTTTATCCGCCTCCATCCAGTCTATTAATTGTTGCCGGGAAGCTAGAGTA
AGTAGTTCGCCAGTTAATAGTTTGCGCAACGTTGTTGCCATTGCTACAGGCATCGTGGTGTCACGCTCGT
CGTTTGGTATGGCTTCATTCAGCTCCGGTTCCCAACGATCAAGGCGAGTTACATGATCCCCCATGTTGTG
CAAAAAAGCGGTTAGCTCCTTCGGTCCTCCGATCGTTGTCAGAAGTAAGTTGGCCGCAGTGTTATCACTC
ATGGTTATGGCAGCACTGCATAATTCTCTTACTGTCATGCCATCCGTAAGATGCTTTTCTGTGACTGGTG
AGTACTCAACCAAGTCATTCTGAGAATAGTGTATGCGGCGACCGAGTTGCTCTTGCCCGGCGTCAATACG
GGATAATACCGCGCCACATAGCAGAACTTTAAAAGTGCTCATCATTGGAAAACGTTCTTCGGGGCGAAAA
CTCTCAAGGATCTTACCGCTGTTGAGATCCAGTTCGATGTAACCCACTCGTGCACCCAACTGATCTTCAG
CATCTTTTACTTTCACCAGCGTTTCTGGGTGAGCAAAAACAGGAAGGCAAAATGCCGCAAAAAAGGGAAT
AAGGGCGACACGGAAATGTTGAATACTCATACTCTTCCTTTTTCAATATTATTGAAGCATTTATCAGGGT
TATTGTCTCATGAGCGGATACATATTTGAATGTATTTAGAAAAATAAACAAATAGGGGTTCCGCGCACAT
TTCCCCGAAAAGTGCCACCTGACGTCGACGGATCGGGAGATCTCCCGATCCCCTATGGTGCACTCTCAGT
ACAATCTGCTCTGATGCCGCATAGTTAAGCCAGTATCTGCTCCCTGCTTGTGTGTTGGAGGTCGCTGAGT
AGTGCGCGAGCAAAATTTAAGCTACAACAAGGCAAGGCTTGACCGACAATTGCATGAAGAATCTGCTTAG
G
